Addgene plasmid #248564: pIND20-GFP
Purpose: Tet (dox) inducible expression of EGFP
Depositing lab: Teresa Davoli. Depositing organization: NYU Grossman School of Medicine. Publication: KaryoCreate: A CRISPR-based technology to study chromosome-specific aneuploidy by targeting human centromeres. Bosco N, Goldberg A, Zhao X, Mays JC, Cheng P, Johnson AF, Bianchi JJ, Toscani C, Di Tommaso E, Katsnelson L, Annuar D, Mei S, Faitelson RE, Pesselev IY, Mohamed KS, Mermerian A, Camacho-Hernandez EM, Gionco CA, Manikas J, Tseng YS, Sun Z, Fani S, Keegan S, Lippman SM, Fenyo D, Giunta S, Santaguida S, Davoli T. Cell. 2023 Apr 27;186(9):1985-2001.e19. doi: 10.1016/j.cell.2023.03.029. Epub 2023 Apr 18. PubMed 37075754.
Backbone
  Vector backbone: pHAGE-TREx-DEST
  Vector type: Mammalian Expression
Growth in bacteria
  Bacterial resistance: Ampicillin, 100 μg/mL
  Growth temperature: 30°C
  Growth strain: NEB Stable
  Copy number: High Copy
Gene/Insert
  Gene/Insert name: EGFP
  Species: Synthetic
  Promoter: TRE, miniCMV
  Cloning method: Gateway Cloning
Terms and licenses: Academic/Nonprofit Terms; Industry Terms: Not Available to Industry
How to cite: pIND20-GFP was a gift from Teresa Davoli (Addgene plasmid # 248564 ; http://n2t.net/addgene:248564 ; RRID:Addgene_248564)
