[The description below was written by a language model from this plasmid's Addgene catalogue record and pLannotate feature annotations shown in this document.]
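Description:
pIND20-GFP is an all-in-one doxycycline-inducible EGFP expression plasmid built on the pHAGE-TREx-DEST backbone. The catalogue lists it simply as a mammalian expression vector, but the feature table shows a full HIV-1-derived lentiviral transfer architecture: a truncated 5' LTR, the Ψ packaging signal with a gag fragment, the Rev response element, cPPT/CTS, WPRE and a self-inactivating ΔU3 3' LTR. This indicates the cassette can be packaged and integrated into target cells. In bacteria it is maintained through a high-copy ColE1/pUC-type origin and ampicillin resistance (AmpR under its own bla promoter). The use of a recombination-deficient propagation strain is typical for repeat-containing lentiviral plasmids.

The payload consists of two units in the same orientation between the LTRs. In the first, a tetracycline response element with seven tetO copies, fused to a minimal CMV promoter, drives EGFP. The EGFP sequence is flanked by attB1 and attB2 sites, consistent with its insertion into the destination vector by Gateway cloning. In the second, the human ubiquitin C promoter constitutively expresses the reverse tetracycline transactivator rtTA3, whose VP16-derived activation repeats are annotated separately. An EMCV IRES follows, linking rtTA3 to NeoR/KanR, so transduced or transfected mammalian cells can be selected with G418. When doxycycline is added, rtTA3 binds the TRE and switches on EGFP.

Several short annotated fragments (lac elements, SV40 sequences, PGK, nef) appear to be backbone remnants. The stated purpose is Tet/dox-inducible EGFP expression. The plasmid would naturally serve as a fluorescent reporter or control for this inducible vector system, although the record does not spell out a specific application.
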