Features (pLannotate 1.2.2; 34 found; start..end, strand, type, name):
    580..600     -  misc_feature   MCS (fragment): pBluescript multiple cloning site
    634..717     -  CDS            large T antigen (fragment): large T antigen from SV40 (simian virus 40)
    745..1539    -  CDS            NeoR/KanR: aminoglycoside phosphotransferase from Tn5; aph(3')-II (or nptII); confers resistance to neomycin, kanamycin, and G418 (Geneticin®)
   1555..2017    -  misc_feature   IRES: internal ribosome entry site (IRES) of the encephalomyocarditis virus (EMCV)
   2190..2300    -  CDS            VP48: 3 tandem repeats of the minimal activation domain of herpes simplex virus VP16 (Cheng et al., 2013)
   2230..2927    -  CDS            rtTA3 (fragment): reverse tetracycline transactivator 3 activates expression from Tet-responsive promoters in the presence of doxycycline
   2986..4197    -  promoter       UbC promoter: human ubiquitin C promoter
   4215..4250    -  promoter       PGK promoter (fragment): mouse phosphoglycerate kinase 1 promoter
   4362..4386    +  protein_bind   attB2: mutant version of attB; recombination site for the Gateway® BP reaction BP Clonase™
   4403..5122    -  CDS            EGFP: the original enhanced GFP (Yang et al., 1996) mammalian codon-optimized
   5143..5167    -  protein_bind   attB1: mutant version of attB; recombination site for the Gateway® BP reaction BP Clonase™
   5297..5335    -  promoter       minimal CMV promoter: human cytomegalovirus (CMV) immediate early promoter
   5340..5357    -  misc_feature   MCS (fragment): pUC18/19 multiple cloning site
   5368..5640    -  protein_bind   tetracycline response element: contains seven copies of the tetracycline operator tetO tetracycline repressor TetR
   5695..5812    -  misc_feature   cPPT/CTS: central polypurine tract and central termination sequence of HIV-1
   5857..5957    -  CDS            Rev (fragment): human immunodeficiency virus 1 (HIV-1) Rev protein; rev; enhances nuclear export of unspliced and incompletely spliced viral mRNAs
   6334..6567    -  misc_feature   RRE: The Rev response element (RRE) of HIV-1 allows for Rev-dependent mRNA export from the nucleus to the cytoplasm.
   6742..7080    -  CDS            HIV-1 gag (fragment): gag protein from human immunodeficiency virus 1; gag
   7064..7189    -  misc_feature   HIV-1 Ψ: packaging signal of human immunodeficiency virus type 1
   7236..7493    -  LTR            5' LTR (truncated): truncated 5' long terminal repeat (LTR) from HIV-1
   7541..7870    -  CDS            nef (fragment): NEF_HV1BR - Experimental evidence at protein level: Swiss-Prot protein existence level 1. Extracellular Nef protein targets CD4(+) T-lymphocytes for apoptosis by interacting with CXCR4 surface receptors (PubMed:14990729). From Human immunodeficiency virus type 1 group M subtype B (isolate BRU/LAI) (HIV-1).
   8037..8120    -  polyA_signal   SV40 poly(A) signal (fragment): SV40 polyadenylation signal
   8152..8174    -  protein_bind   lac operator (fragment): The lac repressor binds to the lac operator to inhibit transcription in E. coli. This inhibition can be relieved by adding lactose or isopropyl-β-D-thiogalactopyranoside (IPTG). lac repressor encoded by lacI
   8178..8208    -  promoter       lac promoter: promoter for the E. coli lac operon
   8223..8244    -  protein_bind   CAP binding site: CAP binding activates transcription in the presence of cAMP. E. coli catabolite activator protein
   8257..8294    -  CDS            lacI (fragment): lac repressor; lacI; The lac repressor binds to the lac operator to inhibit transcription in E. coli. This inhibition can be relieved by adding lactose or isopropyl-β-D-thiogalactopyranoside (IPTG).
   8319..8412    -  rep_origin     SV40 ori (fragment): SV40 origin of replication
   8418..8472    -  CDS            lacI (fragment): lac repressor; lacI; The lac repressor binds to the lac operator to inhibit transcription in E. coli. This inhibition can be relieved by adding lactose or isopropyl-β-D-thiogalactopyranoside (IPTG).
   8655..9243    -  rep_origin     ori: high-copy-number ColE1/pMB1/pBR322/pUC origin of replication
   9414..10274   -  CDS            AmpR: β-lactamase; bla; confers resistance to ampicillin, carbenicillin, and related antibiotics
  10275..10379   -  promoter       AmpR promoter: bla
  10584..10817   -  LTR            3' LTR (ΔU3): self-inactivating 3' long terminal repeat (LTR) from HIV-1
  10819..10884   -  CDS            nef (fragment): NEF_HV1Z2 - Experimental evidence at protein level: Swiss-Prot protein existence level 1. Extracellular Nef protein targets CD4(+) T-lymphocytes for apoptosis by interacting with CXCR4 surface receptors. From Human immunodeficiency virus type 1 group M subtype D (isolate Z2/CDC-Z34) (HIV-1).
  10892..568     -  misc_feature   WPRE (across the origin): woodchuck hepatitis virus posttranscriptional regulatory element
>Addgene plasmid #248564 | pIND20-GFP | addgene full sequence | sequence record 498340 | Addgene NGS Result
AGATCCGACTCGTCTGAGGGCGAAGGCGAAGACGCGGAAGAGGCCGCAGAGCCGGCAGCAGGCCGCGGGA
AGGAAGGTCCGCTGGATTGAGGGCCGAAGGGACGTAGCAGAAGGACGTCCCGCGCAGAATCCAGGTGGCA
ACACAGGCGAGCAGCCAAGGAAAGGACGATGATTTCCCCGACAACACCACGGAATTGTCAGTGCCCAACA
GCCGAGCCCCTGTCCAGCAGCGGGCAAGGCAGGCGGCGATGAGTTCCGCCGTGGCAATAGGGAGGGGGAA
AGCGAAAGTCCCGGAAAGGAGCTGACAGGTGGTGGCAATGCCCCAACCAGTGGGGGTTGCGTCAGCAAAC
ACAGTGCACACCACGCCACGTTGCCTGACAACGGGCCACAACTCCTCATAAAGAGACAGCAACCAGGATT
TATACAAGGAGGAGAAAATGAAAGCCATACGGGAAGCAATAGCATGATACAAAGGCATTAAAGCAGCGTA
TCCACATAGCGTAAAAGGAGCAACATAGTTAAGAATACCAGTCAATCTTTCACAAATTTTGTAATCCAGA
GGTTGATTAGGATCTATCGCGATAAGCTTGATATCGAATTGGGAGGGACTAAACAACAACAATTGCATTC
ATTTTATGTTTCAGGTTCAGGGGGAGGTGTGGGAGGTTTTTTAAAGCAAGTAAAACCTCTACAAATGTGG
TATGGCTGATTATGATCTAGAGTCGCGGCCGCTTTACTTGTACATCAGAAGAACTCGTCAAGAAGGCGAT
AGAAGGCGATGCGCTGCGAATCGGGAGCGGCGATACCGTAAAGCACGAGGAAGCGGTCAGCCCATTCGCC
GCCAAGCTCTTCAGCAATATCACGGGTAGCCAACGCTATGTCCTGATAGCGGTCCGCCACACCCAGCCGG
CCACAGTCGATGAATCCAGAAAAGCGGCCATTTTCCACCATGATATTCGGCAAGCAGGCATCGCCATGGG
TCACGACGAGATCCTCGCCGTCGGGCATGCTCGCCTTGAGCCTGGCGAACAGTTCGGCTGGCGCGAGCCC
CTGATGCTCTTCGTCCAGATCATCCTGATCGACAAGACCGGCTTCCATCCGAGTACGTGCTCGCTCGATG
CGATGTTTCGCTTGGTGGTCGAATGGGCAGGTAGCCGGATCAAGCGTATGCAGCCGCCGCATTGCATCAG
CCATGATGGATACTTTCTCGGCAGGAGCAAGGTGAGATGACAGGAGATCCTGCCCCGGCACTTCGCCCAA
TAGCAGCCAGTCCCTTCCCGCTTCAGTGACAACGTCGAGCACAGCTGCGCAAGGAACGCCCGTCGTGGCC
AGCCACGATAGCCGCGCTGCCTCGTCTTGCAGTTCATTCAGGGCACCGGACAGGTCGGTCTTGACAAAAA
GAACCGGGCGCCCCTGCGCTGACAGCCGGAACACGGCGGCATCAGAGCAGCCGATTGTCTGTTGTGCCCA
GTCATAGCCGAATAGCCTCTCCACCCAAGCGGCCGGAGAACCTGCGTGCAATCCATCTTGTTCAATCATG
GTGGACCGGTAAGCTTATCATCGTGTTTTTCAAAGGAAAACCACGTCCCCGTGGTTCGGGGGGCCTAGAC
GTTTTTTTAACCTCGACTAAACACATGTAAAGCATGTGCACCGAGGCCCCAGATCAGATCCCATACAATG
GGGTACCTTCTGGGCATCCTTCAGCCCCTTGTTGAATACGCTTGAGGAGAGCCATTTGACTCTTTCCACA
ACTATCCAACTCACAACGTGGCACTGGGGTTGTGCCGCCTTTGCAGGTGTATCTTATACACGTGGCTTTT
GGCCGCAGAGGCACCTGTCGCCAGGTGGGGGGTTCCGCTGCCTGCAAAGGGTCGCTACAGACGTTGTTTG
TCTTCAAGAAGCTTCCAGAGGAACTGCTTCCTTCACGACATTCAACAGACCTTGCATTCCTTTGGCGAGA
GGGGAAAGACCCCTAGGAATGCTCGTCAAGAAGACAGGGCCAGGTTTCCGGGCCCTCACATTGCCAAAAG
ACGGCAATATGGTGGAAAATAACATATAGACAAACGCACACCGGCCTTATTCCAAGCGGCTTCGGCCAGT
AACGTTAGGGGGGGGGGAGGGAGAGGGGGGGGGGGGAGAGGGGCGGAATTCCTCTAGTGCGGCCGCGGAT
CCTTACTTAGTTACCCGGGGAGCATGTCAAGGTCAAAATCGTCAAGAGCGTCAGCAGGCAGCATATCAAG
GTCAAAGTCGTCAAGGGCATCGGCTGGGAGCATGTCTAAGTCAAAATCGTCAAGGGCGTCGGTCGGCCCG
CCGCTTTCGCACTTTAGCTGTTTCTCCAGGCCACATATGATTAGTTCCAGGCCGAAAAGGAAGGCAGGTT
CGGCTCCCTGCCGGTCGAACAGCTCAATTGCTTGTCTCAGAAGTGGGGGCATAGAATCGGTGGTAGGTGT
CTCTCTTTCCTCTTTTGCTACTTGATGCTCCTGTTCCTCCAATACGCAGCCCAGTGTAAAGTGGCCCACG
GCGGACAGAGCGTACAGTGCGTTCTCCAGGGAGAAGCCTTGCTGACACAGGAACGCGAGCTGATTTTCCA
GGGTTTCGTACTGTTTCTCTGTTGGGCGGGTGCCGAGATGCACTTTAGCCCCGTCGCGATGTGAGAGGAG
AGCACAGCGGTATGACTTGGCGTTGTTCCGCAGAAAGTCTTGCCATGACTCGCCTTCCAGGGGGCAGAAG
TGGGTATGATGCCTGTCCAGCATCTCGATTGGCAGGGCATCGAGCAGGGCCCGCTTGTTCTTCACGTGCC
AGTACAGGGTAGGCTGCTCAACTCCCAGCTTTTGAGCGAGTTTCCTTGTCGTCAGGCCTTCGATACCGAC
ACCATTGAGTAATTCCAGAGCTCCGTTTATGACTTTGCTCTTGTCCAGTCTAGACATGGTGAATTCGACT
GCAGGACCGGTACGGGGTGGAGATCCGAGCTCGGTACCAAGCTTCGTCTAACAAAAAAGCCAAAAACGGC
CAGAATTTAGCGGACAATTTACTAGTCTAACACTGAAAATTACATATTGACCCAAATGATTACATTTCAA
AAGGTGCCTAAAAAACTTCACAAAACACACTCGCCAACCCCGAGCGCATAGTTCAAAACCGGAGCTTCAG
CTACTTAAGAAGATAGGTACATAAAACCGACCAAAGAAACTGACGCCTCACTTATCCCTCCCCTCACCAG
AGGTCCGGCGCCTGTCGATTCAGGAGAGCCTACCCTAGGCCCGAACCCTGCGTCCTGCGACGGAGAAAAG
CCTACCGCACACCTACCGGCAGGTGGCCCCACCCTGCATTATAAGCCAACAGAACGGGTGACGTCACGAC
ACGACGAGGGCGCGCGCTCCCAAAGGTACGGGTGCACTGCCCAACGGCACCGCCATAACTGCCGCCCCCG
CAACAGACGACAAACCGAGTTCTCCAGTCAGTGACAAACTTCACGTCAGGGTCCCCAGATGGTGCCCCAG
CCCATCTCACCCGAATAAGAGCTTTCCCGCATTAGCGAAGGCCTCAAGACCTTGGGTTCTTGCCGCCCAC
CATGCCCCCCACCTTGTTTCAACGACCTCACAGCCCGCCTCACAAGCGTCTTCCATTCAAGACTCGGGAA
CAGCCGCCATTTTGCTGCGCTCCCCCCAACCCCCAGTTCAGGGCAACCTTGCTCGCGGACCCAGACTACA
GCCCTTGGCGGTCTCTCCACACGCTTCCGTCCCACCGAGCGGCCCGGCGGCCACGAAAGCCCCGGCCAGC
CCAGCAGCCCGCTACTCACCAAGTGACGATCACAGCGATCCACAAACAAGAACCGCGACCCAAATCCCGG
CTGCGACGGAACTAGCTGTGCCACACCCGGCGCGTCCTTATATAATCATCGGCGTTCACCGCCCCACGGA
GATCCCTCCGCAGAATCGCCGAGAAGGGACTACTTTTCCTCGCCTGTTCCGCTCTCTGGAAAGAAAACCA
GTGCCCTAGAGTCACCCAAGTCCCGTCCTAAAATGTCCTTCTGCTGATACTGGGGTTCTAAGGCCGAGTC
TTATGAGCAGCGGGCCGCTGTCCTGAGCGTCCGGGCGGAAGGATCAGGACGCTCGCTGCGCCCTTCGTCT
GACGTGGCAGCGCTCGCCGTGAGGAGGGGGGCGCCCGCGGGAGGCGCCAAAACCCGGCGCGGAGGCCAGA
TCTTGGGTGGGTTACTCCAGACTGCCTTGGGAAAAGCGCCTCCCCTACCCGGTAGAATTTCTAGTTTAAT
TAATCATTACTAAGCGTAGTCTGGGACGTCGTATGGGTATTCGAACCGCGGGCCCTCTAGACTCGAGCGG
CCGCCACTGTGCTGGATATCAACCACTTTGTACAAGAAAGCTGGGTCGGCGCGCCCACCCTTTTACTTGT
ACAGCTCGTCCATGCCGAGAGTGATCCCGGCGGCGGTCACGAACTCCAGCAGGACCATGTGATCGCGCTT
CTCGTTGGGGTCTTTGCTCAGGGCGGACTGGGTGCTCAGGTAGTGGTTGTCGGGCAGCAGCACGGGGCCG
TCGCCGATGGGGGTGTTCTGCTGGTAGTGGTCGGCGAGCTGCACGCTGCCGTCCTCGATGTTGTGGCGGA
TCTTGAAGTTCACCTTGATGCCGTTCTTCTGCTTGTCGGCCATGATATAGACGTTGTGGCTGTTGTAGTT
GTACTCCAGCTTGTGCCCCAGGATGTTGCCGTCCTCCTTGAAGTCGATGCCCTTCAGCTCGATGCGGTTC
ACCAGGGTGTCGCCCTCGAACTTCACCTCGGCGCGGGTCTTGTAGTTGCCGTCGTCCTTGAAGAAGATGG
TGCGCTCCTGGACGTAGCCTTCGGGCATGGCGGACTTGAAGAAGTCGTGCTGCTTCATGTGGTCGGGGTA
GCGGCTGAAGCACTGCACGCCGTAGGTCAGGGTGGTCACGAGGGTGGGCCAGGGCACGGGCAGCTTGCCG
GTGGTGCAGATGAACTTCAGGGTCAGCTTGCCGTAGGTGGCATCGCCCTCGCCCTCGCCGGACACGCTGA
ACTTGTGGCCGTTTACGTCGCCGTCCAGCTCGACCAGGATGGGCACCACCCCGGTGAACAGCTCCTCGCC
CTTGCTCACCATGGTGAAGGGGGCGGCCGCGGAGCCTGCTTTTTTGTACAAACTTGTTGATATCTGCAGA
ATTCCACCACACTGGACTAGTTCGGGGCCGCGGAGGCTGGATCGGTCCCGGTGTCTTCTATGGAGGTCAA
AACAGCGTGGATGGCGTCTCCAGGCGATCTGACGGTTCACTAAACGAGCTCTGCTTATATAGGCCTCCCA
CCGTACACGCCTACCTCGACCCGGGTACCGAGCTCGACTTTCACTTTTCTCTATCACTGATAGGGAGTGG
TAAACTCGACTTTCACTTTTCTCTATCACTGATAGGGAGTGGTAAACTCGACTTTCACTTTTCTCTATCA
CTGATAGGGAGTGGTAAACACTCGACTTTCACTTTTCTCTATCACTGATAGGGAGTGGTAAACTCGACTT
TCACTTTTCTCTATCACTGATAGGGAGTGGTAAACTCGACTTTCACTTTTCTCTATCACTGATAGGGAGT
GGTAAACTCGACTTTCACTTTTCTCTATCACTGATAGGGAGTGGTAAAGGATCCTAGTCCAAACTGGATC
TCTGCTGTCCCTGTAATAAACCCGAAAATTTTGAATTTTTGTAATTTGTTTTTGTAATTCTTTAGTTTGT
ATGTCTGTTGCTATTATGTCTACTATTCTTTCCCCTGCACTGTACCCCCCAATCCCCCCTTTTCTTTTAA
AATTGTGGATGAATACTGCCATTTGTGAATTCGGCGATACCGTCGAGATCCGTTCACTAATCGAATGGAT
CTGTCTCTGTCTCTCTCTCCACCTTCTTCTTCTATTCCTTCGGGCCTGTCGGGTCCCCTCGGGGTTGGGA
GGTGGGTCTGAAACGATAATGGTGAATATCCCTGCCTAACTCTATTCACTATAGAAAGTACAGCAAAAAC
TATTCTTAAACCTACCAAGCCTCCTACTATCATTATGAATAATTTTATATACCACAGCCAATTTGTTATG
TTAAACCAATTCCACAAACTTGCCCATTTATCTAATTCCAATAATTCTTGTTCATTCTTTTCTTGCTGGT
TTTGCGATTCTTCAATTAAGGAGTGTATTAAGCTTGTGTAATTGTTAATTTCTCTGTCCCACTCCATCCA
GGTCGTGTGATTCCAAATCTGTTCCAGAGATTTATTACTCCAACTAGCATTCCAAGGCACAGCAGTGGTG
CAAATGAGTTTTCCAGAGCAACCCCAAATCCCCAGGAGCTGTTGATCCTTTAGGTATCTTTCCACAGCCA
GGATTCTTGCCTGGAGCTGCTTGATGCCCCAGACTGTGAGTTGCAACAGATGCTGTTGCGCCTCAATAGC
CCTCAGCAAATTGTTCTGCTGCTGCACTATACCAGACAATAATTGTCTGGCCTGTACCGTCAGCGTCATT
GACGCTGCGCCCATAGTGCTTCCTGCTGCTCCCAAGAACCCAAGGAACAAAGCTCCTATTCCCACTGCTC
TTTTTTCTCTCTGCACCACTCTTCTCTTTGCCTTGGTGGGTGCTACTCCTAATGGTTCAATTTTTACTAC
TTTATATTTATATAATTCACTTCTCCAATTGTCCCTCATATCTCCTCCTCCAGGTCTGAAGATCAGCGGC
CGGCCGCTTGCTGTGCGGTGGTCTTACTTTTGTTTTGCTCTTCCTCTATCTTGTCTAAAGCTTCCTTGGT
GTCTTTTATCTCTATCCTTTGATGCACACAATAGAGGGTTGCTACTGTATTATATAATGATCTAAGTTCT
TCTGATCCTGTCTGAAGGGATGGTTGTAGCTGTCCCAGTATTTGTCTACAGCCTTCTGATGTTTCTAACA
GGCCAGGATTAACTGCGAATCGTTCTAGCTCCCTGCTTGCCCATACTATATGTTTTAATTTATATTTTTT
CTTTCCCCCTGGCCTTAACCGAATTTTTTCCCATCGCGATCTAATTCTCCCCCGCTTAATACTGACGCTC
TCGCACCCATCTCTCTCCTTCTAGCCTCCGCTAGTCAAAATTTTTGGCGTACTCACCAGTCGCCGCCCCT
CGCCTCTTGCCGTGCGCGCTTCAGCAAGCCGAGTCCTGCGTCGAGAGAGCTCCTCTGGTTTCCCTTTCGC
TTTCAAGTCCCTGTTCGGGCGCCACTGCTAGAGATTTTCCACACTGACTAAAAGGGTCTGAGGGATCTCT
AGTTACCAGAGTCACACAACAGACGGGCACACACTACTTGAAGCACTCAAGGCAAGCTTTATTGAGGCTT
AAGCAGTGGGTTCCCTAGTTAGCCAGAGAGCTCCCAGGCTCAGATCTGGTCTAACCAGAGAGACCCAGTA
CAGGCAAAAAGCAGCTGCTTATATGCAGGATCTGAGGGCTCGCCACTCCCCAGTCCCGCCCAGGCCACGC
CTCCCTGGAAAGTCCCCAGCGGAAAGTCCCTTGTAGCAAGCTCGATATCAGCAGTTCTTGAAGTACTCCG
GATGCAGCTCTCGGGCCACGTGATGAAATGCTAGGCGGCTGTCAAACCTCCACTCTAACACTTCTCTCTC
CGGGTCATCCATCCCATGCAGGCTCACAGGGTGTAACAAGCTGGTGTTCTCTCCTTTATTGGCCTCTTCT
ACCTTATCTGGCTCAACTGGTACTAGCTTGTAGCACCATCCAAAGGTCAGTGGATATCTGACCCCTGGCC
CTGGTGTGTAGTTCTGCTAATCAGGGAAGTAGCCTTGTGTGTGGTAGATCCACAGATCAAGGATATCTTG
TCTTCTTTGGGAGTGAATTAGCCCTTCCAACTACTAAGTTTGTAGTACATATTTAACAAATACAATTTCT
TTAAAATGAAAATAATTCAGAGGAATCACAGGTTTAGAGTAAATGAAACCACAGGTAATTGGCAGTGGTA
ATAGGGTATGGGGTGGGAAGTTTGGGATGATTTTGGTTAGCTTGAGTTATCCAGTTGATCCAGACATGAT
AAGATACATTGATGAGTTTGGACAAACCACAACTAGAATGCAGTGAAAAAAATGCTTTATTTGTGAAATT
CGTAATCATGTCATAGCTGTTTCCTGTGTGAAATTGTTATCCGCTCACAATTCCACACAACATACGAGCC
GGAAGCATAAAGTGTAAAGCCTGGGGTGCCTAATGAGTGAGCTAACTCACATTAATTGCGTTGCGCTCAC
TGCCCGCTTTCCAGTCGGGAAACCTGTCGTGCCACGGGGAGCTTTTTGCAAAAGCCTAGGCCTCCAAAAA
AGCCTCCTCACTACTTCTGGAATAGCTCAGAGGCCGAGGCGGCCTCGGCCTCTGCATAAATAAAAAAAAT
TAGTCAGCCATGAGCTTGCTGCATTAATGAATCGGCCAACGCGCGGGGAGAGGCGGTTTGCGTATTGGGC
GCTCTTCCGCTTCCTCGCTCACTGACTCGCTGCGCTCGGTCGTTCGGCTGCGGCGAGCGGTATCAGCTCA
CTCAAAGGCGGTAATACGGTTATCCACAGAATCAGGGGATAACGCAGGAAAGAACATGTGAGCAAAAGGC
CAGCAAAAGGCCAGGAACCGTAAAAAGGCCGCGTTGCTGGCGTTTTTCCATAGGCTCCGCCCCCCTGACG
AGCATCACAAAAATCGACGCTCAAGTCAGAGGTGGCGAAACCCGACAGGACTATAAAGATACCAGGCGTT
TCCCCCTGGAAGCTCCCTCGTGCGCTCTCCTGTTCCGACCCTGCCGCTTACCGGATACCTGTCCGCCTTT
CTCCCTTCGGGAAGCGTGGCGCTTTCTCATAGCTCACGCTGTAGGTATCTCAGTTCGGTGTAGGTCGTTC
GCTCCAAGCTGGGCTGTGTGCACGAACCCCCCGTTCAGCCCGACCGCTGCGCCTTATCCGGTAACTATCG
TCTTGAGTCCAACCCGGTAAGACACGACTTATCGCCACTGGCAGCAGCCACTGGTAACAGGATTAGCAGA
GCGAGGTATGTAGGCGGTGCTACAGAGTTCTTGAAGTGGTGGCCTAACTACGGCTACACTAGAAGAACAG
TATTTGGTATCTGCGCTCTGCTGAAGCCAGTTACCTTCGGAAAAAGAGTTGGTAGCTCTTGATCCGGCAA
ACAAACCACCGCTGGTAGCGGTGGTTTTTTTGTTTGCAAGCAGCAGATTACGCGCAGAAAAAAAGGATCT
CAAGAAGATCCTTTGATCTTTTCTACGGGGTCTGACGCTCAGTGGAACGAAAACTCACGTTAAGGGATTT
TGGTCATGAGATTATCAAAAAGGATCTTCACCTAGATCCTTTTAAATTAAAAATGAAGTTTTAAATCAAT
CTAAAGTATATATGAGTAAACTTGGTCTGACAGTTACCAATGCTTAATCAGTGAGGCACCTATCTCAGCG
ATCTGTCTATTTCGTTCATCCATAGTTGCCTGACTCCCCGTCGTGTAGATAACTACGATACGGGAGGGCT
TACCATCTGGCCCCAGTGCTGCAATGATACCGCGAGACCCACGCTCACCGGCTCCAGATTTATCAGCAAT
AAACCAGCCAGCCGGAAGGGCCGAGCGCAGAAGTGGTCCTGCAACTTTATCCGCCTCCATCCAGTCTATT
AATTGTTGCCGGGAAGCTAGAGTAAGTAGTTCGCCAGTTAATAGTTTGCGCAACGTTGTTGCCATTGCTA
CAGGCATCGTGGTGTCACGCTCGTCGTTTGGTATGGCTTCATTCAGCTCCGGTTCCCAACGATCAAGGCG
AGTTACATGATCCCCCATGTTGTGCAAAAAAGCGGTTAGCTCCTTCGGTCCTCCGATCGTTGTCAGAAGT
AAGTTGGCCGCAGTGTTATCACTCATGGTTATGGCAGCACTGCATAATTCTCTTACTGTCATGCCATCCG
TAAGATGCTTTTCTGTGACTGGTGAGTACTCAACCAAGTCATTCTGAGAATAGTGTATGCGGCGACCGAG
TTGCTCTTGCCCGGCGTCAACACGGGATAATACCGCGCCACATAGCAGAACTTTAAAAGTGCTCATCATT
GGAAAACGTTCTTCGGGGCGAAAACTCTCAAGGATCTTACCGCTGTTGAGATCCAGTTCGATGTAACCCA
CTCGTGCACCCAACTGATCTTCAGCATCTTTTACTTTCACCAGCGTTTCTGGGTGAGCAAAAACAGGAAG
GCAAAATGCCGCAAAAAAGGGAATAAGGGCGACACGGAAATGTTGAATACTCATACTCTTCCTTTTTCAA
TATTATTGAAGCATTTATCAGGGTTATTGTCTCATGAGCGGATACATATTTGAATGTATTTAGAAAAATA
AACAAATAGGGGTTCCGCGCACATTTCCCCGAAAAGTGCCACCTGACGTCTAAGAAACCATTATTATCAT
GACATTAACCTATAAAAATAGGCGTATCACGAGGCCCTTTCGTCTTCAAGAATGATCTAGCCCTTTCCTT
AATTAACCCGGGCCTCTCACTCTCTGATATTCATTTCTTTGCAAGTTATAAATACTGAATAATAAGATGA
CATGAACTACTACTGCTAGAGATTTTCCACACTGACTAAAAGGGTCTGAGGGATCTCTAGTTACCAGAGT
CACACAACAGACGGGCACACACTACTTGAAGCACTCAAGGCAAGCTTTATTGAGGCTTAAGCAGTGGGTT
CCCTAGTTAGCCAGAGAGCTCCCAGGCTCAGATCTGGTCTAACCAGAGAGACCCAGTACAAGCAAAAAGC
AGATCTTGTCTTCGTTGGGAGTGAATTAGCCCTTCCAGTCCCCCCTTTTCTTTTAAAAAGTGGCTAAGAT
CTACAGCTGCCTTGTAAGTCATTGGTCTTAAAGGATCTCAGGCGGGGAGGCGGCCCAAAGGG
